>Addgene plasmid #39438 | TAL2068 | depositor partial sequence | sequence record 49740 | TAL2068 sequence 1742 bps
GAACCTGACCCCAGACCAGGTAGTCGCAATCGCGTCACATGACGGGGGAAAGCAAGCCCTGGAAACCGTG
CAAAGGTTGTTGCCGGTCCTTTGTCAAGACCACGGCCTTACACCGGAGCAAGTCGTGGCCATTGCAAATA
ATAACGGTGGCAAACAGGCTCTTGAGACGGTTCAGAGACTTCTCCCAGTTCTCTGTCAAGCCCACGGGCT
GACTCCCGATCAAGTTGTAGCGATTGCGTCCAACGGTGGAGGGAAACAAGCATTGGAGACTGTCCAACGG
CTCCTTCCCGTGTTGTGTCAAGCCCACGGTTTGACGCCTGCACAAGTGGTCGCCATCGCCAACAACAACG
GCGGTAAGCAGGCGCTGGAAACAGTACAGCGCCTGCTGCCTGTACTGTGCCAGGATCATGGACTGACCCC
AGACCAGGTAGTCGCAATCGCGTCGAACATTGGGGGAAAGCAAGCCCTGGAAACCGTGCAAAGGTTGTTG
CCGGTCCTTTGTCAAGACCACGGCCTTACACCGGAGCAAGTCGTGGCCATTGCATCCCACGACGGTGGCA
AACAGGCTCTTGAGACGGTTCAGAGACTTCTCCCAGTTCTCTGTCAAGCCCACGGGCTGACTCCCGATCA
AGTTGTAGCGATTGCGTCGCATGACGGAGGGAAACAAGCATTGGAGACTGTCCAACGGCTCCTTCCCGTG
TTGTGTCAAGCCCACGGTTTGACGCCTGCACAAGTGGTCGCCATCGCCTCCAATATTGGCGGTAAGCAGG
CGCTGGAAACAGTACAGCGCCTGCTGCCTGTACTGTGCCAGGATCATGGACTGACCCCAGACCAGGTAGT
CGCAATCGCGTCACATGACGGGGGAAAGCAAGCCCTGGAAACCGTGCAAAGGTTGTTGCCGGTCCTTTGT
CAAGACCACGGCCTTACACCGGAGCAAGTCGTGGCCATTGCATCCCACGACGGTGGCAAACAGGCTCTTG
AGACGGTTCAGAGACTTCTCCCAGTTCTCTGTCAAGCCCACGGGCTGACTCCCGATCAAGTTGTAGCGAT
TGCGTCGCATGACGGAGGGAAACAAGCATTGGAGACTGTCCAACGGCTCCTTCCCGTGTTGTGTCAAGCC
CACGGTTTGACGCCTGCACAAGTGGTCGCCATCGCCTCGAATGGCGGCGGTAAGCAGGCGCTGGAAACAG
TACAGCGCCTGCTGCCTGTACTGTGCCAGGATCATGGACTGACCCCAGACCAGGTAGTCGCAATCGCGAA
CAATAATGGGGGAAAGCAAGCCCTGGAAACCGTGCAAAGGTTGTTGCCGGTCCTTTGTCAAGACCACGGC
CTTACACCGGAGCAAGTCGTGGCCATTGCAAGCAACATCGGTGGCAAACAGGCTCTTGAGACGGTTCAGA
GACTTCTCCCAGTTCTCTGTCAAGCCCACGGGCTGACTCCCGATCAAGTTGTAGCGATTGCGTCGCATGA
CGGAGGGAAACAAGCATTGGAGACTGTCCAACGGCTCCTTCCCGTGTTGTGTCAAGCCCACGGTTTGACG
CCTGCACAAGTGGTCGCCATCGCCAGCCATGATGGCGGTAAGCAGGCGCTGGAAACAGTACAGCGCCTGC
TGCCTGTACTGTGCCAGGATCATGGACTGACCCCAGACCAGGTAGTCGCAATCGCGTCAAACGGAGGGGG
AAAGCAAGCCCTGGAAACCGTGCAAAGGTTGTTGCCGGTCCTTTGTCAAGACCACGGCCTGA
