>Addgene plasmid #39438 | TAL2068 | addgene partial sequence | sequence record 52626 | JDS-TALEN-F 5'-TAGGGGTCGGTAAACAGTGG-3'
TGTGGCGGGTGAGCTTAGGGGGCCTCCGCTCCAGCTCGACACCGGGCAGCTGCTGAAGATCGCGAAGAGA
GGGGGAGTAACAGCGGTAGAGGCAGTGCACGCCTGGCGCAATGCGCTCACCGGGGCCCCCTTGAACCTGA
CCCCAGACCAGGTAGTCGCAATCGCGTCACATGACGGGGGAAAGCAAGCCCTGGAAACCGTGCAAAGGTT
GTTGCCGGTCCTTTGTCAAGACCACGGCCTTACACCGGAGCAAGTCGTGGCCATTGCAAATAATAACGGT
GGCAAACAGGCTCTTGAGACGGTTCAGAGACTTCTCCCAGTTCTCTGTCAAGCCCACGGGCTGACTCCCG
ATCAAGTTGTAGCGATTGCGTCCAACGGTGGAGGGAAACAAGCATTGGAGACTGTCCAACGGCTCCTTCC
CGTGTTGTGTCAAGCCCACGGTTTGACGCCTGCACAAGTGGTCGCCATCGCCAACAACAACGGCGGTAAG
CAGGCGCTGGAAACAGTACAGCGCCTGCTGCCTGTACTGTGCCAGGATCATGGACTGACCCCAGACCAGG
TAGTCGCAATCGCGTCGAACATTGGGGGAAAGCAAGCCCTGGAAACCGTGCAAAGGTTGTTGCCGGTCCT
TTGTCAAGACCACGGCCTTACACCGGAGCAAGTCGTGGCCATTGCATCCCACGACGGTGGCAAACAGGCT
CTTGAGACGGTTCAGAGACTTCTCCCAGTTCTCTGTCAAGCCCACGGGCTGACTCCCGATCAAGTTGTAG
CGATTGCGTCGCATGACGGAGGGAAACAAGCATTGGAGACTGTCCAACGGCTCCTTCCCGTGTTGTGTCA
AGCCCACGGTTTGACGCCTGCACAAGTGGTCGCCATCGCCTCCAATATTGGCGGTAAGCAGGCGCTGGAA
ACAGTACA
