[The description below was written by a language model from this plasmid's Addgene catalogue record.]
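Description:
TAL2068 is a mammalian expression plasmid encoding the left monomer of a TALE nuclease pair directed against the eGFP reporter gene (insert name eGFP-TALEN-41-Left). It is built on the JDS70 backbone, a roughly 6.4 kb TALEN expression vector. A TAL effector repeat array of about 1.7 kb was inserted into it through BsmBI sites that were destroyed during cloning. The plasmid is maintained at high copy in E. coli under ampicillin selection. The record does not name the origin of replication, and no feature table is provided, so finer details of the backbone cannot be described here.

Expression in mammalian cells is driven by the CMV promoter. The vector type also lists T7, which suggests that a T7 promoter is available for in vitro transcription of the coding sequence. The backbone supplies both fusion partners that flank the repeat array. An N-terminal 3X FLAG tag allows detection of the protein, and a C-terminal wild-type FokI cleavage domain provides the nuclease activity. Because FokI cuts DNA only as a dimer, this left monomer is meant to be co-expressed with a matching right-hand TALEN that binds the opposite strand nearby, so that the two FokI domains meet over the spacer and make a double-strand break. The depositor records a defined target binding site within eGFP.

The plasmid comes from work on FLASH assembly, a high-throughput method for constructing TALENs, and its eGFP target suggests use in reporter-disruption assays of nuclease activity, although the record does not state this. The species field lists human even though the target is a reporter gene. The depositor notes that the repetitive TALE array is prone to recombination and recommends checking the plasmid by diagnostic digest before use.
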