Addgene plasmid #39438: TAL2068
Depositing lab: Keith Joung. Depositing organization: Massachusetts General Hospital. Publication: FLASH assembly of TALENs for high-throughput genome editing. Reyon D, Tsai SQ, Khayter C, Foden JA, Sander JD, Joung JK. Nat Biotechnol. 2012 Apr 8. doi: 10.1038/nbt.2170. PubMed 22484455.
Backbone
  Vector backbone: JDS70
  Backbone manufacturer: Joung lab (Addgene Plasmid # 32285)
  Backbone size w/o insert (bp): 6447
  Vector type: Mammalian Expression ; T7
Growth in bacteria
  Bacterial resistance: Ampicillin, 100 μg/mL
  Growth temperature: 37°C
  Growth strain: XL1 Blue
  Copy number: High Copy
Gene/Insert
  Gene/Insert name: eGFP-TALEN-41-Left
  Species: H. sapiens (human)
  Insert size (bp): 1742
  Promoter: CMV
  Tag / fusion protein: 3X Flag (N terminal on backbone); WT FOKI (C terminal on backbone)
  Cloning method: Restriction Enzyme; 5′ cloning site BsmBI (destroyed during cloning); 3′ cloning site BsmBI (destroyed during cloning)
  Sequencing primers: 5′ CMV-F
Terms and licenses: Academic/Nonprofit Terms; Industry Terms: Not Available to Industry
Depositor comments: Target binding site: TCGTGACCACCCTGACCTA To reduce the chance of recombination in this plasmid, do not grow in liquid culture for more than 12-14 hours. It is strongly recommended that users perform a diagnostic digest to verify this plasmid prior to use. For example, a double digest of the plasmid with BamHI and KpnI should result in two bands at 2.4kb and 5.8kb
How to cite: TAL2068 was a gift from Keith Joung (Addgene plasmid # 39438 ; http://n2t.net/addgene:39438 ; RRID:Addgene_39438)
